>Addgene plasmid #84981 | JBEI-9348 | depositor full sequence | sequence record 163504 | Full Sequence
GCGCAACGCAATTAATGTGAGTTAGCGCGAATTGATCTGGTTTGACAGCTTATCATCGACTGCACGGTGC
ACCAATGCTTCTGGCGTCAGGCAGCCATCGGAAGCTGTGGTATGGCTGTGCAGGTCGTAAATCACTGCAT
AATTCGTGTCGCTCAAGGCGCACTCCCGTTCTGGATAATGTTTTTTGCGCCGACATCATAACGGTTCTGG
CAAATATTCTGAAATGAGCTGTTGACAATTAATCATCCGGCTCGTATAATGTGTGGAATTGTGAGCGGAT
AACAATTTCACACAGGAAACAGACCATGGAATTCAAAAGATCTTTTAAGAAGGAGATATACATATGACCG
TTTACACAGCATCCGTTACCGCACCCGTCAACATCGCAACCCTTAAGTATTGGGGGAAAAGGGACACGAA
GTTGAATCTGCCCACCAATTCGTCCATATCAGTGACTTTATCGCAAGATGACCTCAGAACGTTGACCTCT
GCGGCTACTGCACCTGAGTTTGAACGCGACACTTTGTGGTTAAATGGAGAACCACACAGCATCGACAATG
AAAGAACTCAAAATTGTCTGCGCGACCTACGCCAATTAAGAAAGGAAATGGAATCGAAGGACGCCTCATT
GCCCACATTATCTCAATGGAAACTCCACATTGTCTCCGAAAATAACTTTCCTACAGCAGCTGGTTTAGCT
TCCTCCGCTGCTGGCTTTGCTGCATTGGTCTCTGCAATTGCTAAGTTATACCAATTACCACAGTCAACTT
CAGAAATATCTAGAATAGCAAGAAAGGGGTCTGGTTCAGCTTGTAGATCGTTGTTTGGCGGATACGTGGC
CTGGGAAATGGGAAAAGCTGAAGATGGTCATGATTCCATGGCAGTACAAATCGCAGACAGCTCTGACTGG
CCTCAGATGAAAGCTTGTGTCCTAGTTGTCAGCGATATTAAAAAGGATGTGAGTTCCACTCAGGGTATGC
AATTGACCGTGGCAACCTCCGAACTATTTAAAGAAAGAATTGAACATGTCGTACCAAAGAGATTTGAAGT
CATGCGTAAAGCCATTGTTGAAAAAGATTTCGCCACCTTTGCAAAGGAAACAATGATGGATTCCAACTCT
TTCCATGCCACATGTTTGGACTCTTTCCCTCCAATATTCTACATGAATGACACTTCCAAGCGTATCATCA
GTTGGTGCCACACCATTAATCAGTTTTACGGAGAAACAATCGTTGCATACACGTTTGATGCAGGTCCAAA
TGCTGTGTTGTACTACTTAGCTGAAAATGAGTCGAAACTCTTTGCATTTATCTATAAATTGTTTGGCTCT
GTTCCTGGATGGGACAAGAAATTTACTACTGAGCAGCTTGAGGCTTTCAACCATCAATTTGAATCATCTA
ACTTTACTGCACGTGAATTGGATCTTGAGTTGCAAAAGGATGTTGCCAGAGTGATTTTAACTCAAGTCGG
TTCAGGCCCACAAGAAACAAACGAATCTTTGATTGACGCAAAGACTGGTCTACCAAAGGAATAAGGATCT
TTTAAGAAGGAGATATACATATGGAGGATAAAGTGTATAAGCGTCCCGTTTCGATCTTAGTGGTCATCTA
CGCACAAGATACGAAACGGGTGCTGATGTTGCAGCGGCGTGACGATCCCGATTTCTGGCAGTCGGTAACC
GGCAGCGTGGAAGAGGGTGAAACCGCGCCGCAAGCTGCCATGCGCGAAGTAAAGGAAGAGGTCACCATTG
ATGTTGTCGCTGAACAACTGACCTTAATTGACTGTCAGCGCACGGTAGAGTTTGAAATTTTTTCACATTT
ACGTCATCGCTATGCGCCGGGCGTGACGCGTAATACGGAATCATGGTTCTGTCTTGCGCTTCCGCACGAG
CGGCAGATCGTTTTCACTGAACATCTGGCTTACAAGTGGCTTGATGCGCCTGCTGCGGCGGCGCTCACTA
AGTCCTGGAGCAACCGGCAGGCGATTGAACAGTTTGTAATTAACGCTGCCTGAGGATCCAAACTCGAGTA
ACTGCAGGCATGCAAGCTTGGCTGTTTTGGCGGATGAGAGAAGATTTTCAGCCTGATACAGATTAAATCA
GAACGCAGAAGCGGTCTGATAAAACAGAATTTGCCTGGCGGCAGTAGCGCGGTGGTCCCACCTGACCCCA
TGCCGAACTCAGAAGTGAAACGCCGTAGCGCCGATGGTAGTGTGGGGTCTCCCCATGCGAGAGTAGGGAA
CTGCCAGGCATCAAATAAAACGAAAGGCTCAGTCGAAAGACTGGGCCTTTCGTTTTATCTGTTGTTTGTC
GGTGAACGCTCTCCTGAGTAGGACAAATCCGCCGGGAGCGGATTTGAACGTTGCGAAGCAACGGCCCGGA
GGGTGGCGGGCAGGACGCCCGCCATAAACTGCCAGGCATCAAATTAAGCAGAAGGCCATCCTGACGGATG
GCCTTTTTGCGTTTCTACAAACTCTTTTTGTTTATTTTTCTAAATACATTCAAATATGTATCCGCTCATG
AGACAATAACCCTGATAAATGCTTCAATAATATTGAAAAAGGAAGAGTATGAGTATTCAACATTTCCGTG
TCGCCCTTATTCCCTTTTTTGCGGCATTTTGCCTTCCTGTTTTTGCTCACCCAGAAACGCTGGTGAAAGT
AAAAGATGCTGAAGATCAGTTGGGTGCACGAGTGGGTTACATCGAACTGGATCTCAACAGCGGTAAGATC
CTTGAGAGTTTTCGCCCCGAAGAACGTTTTCCAATGATGAGCACTTTTAAAGTTCTGCTATGTGGCGCGG
TATTATCCCGTGTTGACGCCGGGCAAGAGCAACTCGGTCGCCGCATACACTATTCTCAGAATGACTTGGT
TGAGTACTCACCAGTCACAGAAAAGCATCTTACGGATGGCATGACAGTAAGAGAATTATGCAGTGCTGCC
ATAACCATGAGTGATAACACTGCGGCCAACTTACTTCTGACAACGATCGGAGGACCGAAGGAGCTAACCG
CTTTTTTGCACAACATGGGGGATCATGTAACTCGCCTTGATCGTTGGGAACCGGAGCTGAATGAAGCCAT
ACCAAACGACGAGCGTGACACCACGATGCCTACAGCAATGGCAACAACGTTGCGCAAACTATTAACTGGC
GAACTACTTACTCTAGCTTCCCGGCAACAATTAATAGACTGGATGGAGGCGGATAAAGTTGCAGGACCAC
TTCTGCGCTCGGCCCTTCCGGCTGGCTGGTTTATTGCTGATAAATCTGGAGCCGGTGAGCGTGGGTCTCG
CGGTATCATTGCAGCACTGGGGCCAGATGGTAAGCCCTCCCGTATCGTAGTTATCTACACGACGGGGAGT
CAGGCAACTATGGATGAACGAAATAGACAGATCGCTGAGATAGGTGCCTCACTGATTAAGCATTGGTAAC
TGTCAGACCAAGTTTACTCATATATACTTTAGATTGATTTAAAACTTCATTTTTAATTTAAAAGGATCTA
GGTGAAGATCCTTTTTGATAATCTCATGACCAAAATCCCTTAACGTGAGTTTTCGTTCCACTGAGCGTCA
GACCCCGTAGAAAAGATCAAAGGATCTTCTTGAGATCCTTTTTTTCTGCGCGTAATCTGCTGCTTGCAAA
CAAAAAAACCACCGCTACCAGCGGTGGTTTGTTTGCCGGATCAAGAGCTACCAACTCTTTTTCCGAAGGT
AACTGGCTTCAGCAGAGCGCAGATACCAAATACTGTCCTTCTAGTGTAGCCGTAGTTAGGCCACCACTTC
AAGAACTCTGTAGCACCGCCTACATACCTCGCTCTGCTAATCCTGTTACCAGTGGCTGCTGCCAGTGGCG
ATAAGTCGTGTCTTACCGGGTTGGACTCAAGACGATAGTTACCGGATAAGGCGCAGCGGTCGGGCTGAAC
GGGGGGTTCGTGCACACAGCCCAGCTTGGAGCGAACGACCTACACCGAACTGAGATACCTACAGCGTGAG
CTATGAGAAAGCGCCACGCTTCCCGAAGGGAGAAAGGCGGACAGGTATCCGGTAAGCGGCAGGGTCGGAA
CAGGAGAGCGCACGAGGGAGCTTCCAGGGGGAAACGCCTGGTATCTTTATAGTCCTGTCGGGTTTCGCCA
CCTCTGACTTGAGCGTCGATTTTTGTGATGCTCGTCAGGGGGGCGGAGCCTATGGAAAAACGCCAGCAAC
GCGGCCTTTTTACGGTTCCTGGCCTTTTGCTGGCCTTTTGCTCACATGTTCTTTCCTGCGTTATCCCCTG
ATTCTGTGGATAACCGTATTACCGCCTTTGAGTGAGCTGATACCGCTCGCCGCAGCCGAACGACCGAGCG
CAGCGAGTCAGTGAGCGAGGAAGCGGAAGAGCGCCTGATGCGGTATTTTCTCCTTACGCATCTGTGCGGT
ATTTCACACCGCATATGGTGCACTCTCAGTACAATCTGCTCTGATGCCGCATAGTTAAGCCAGTATACAC
TCCGCTATCGCTACGTGACTGGGTCATGGCTGCGCCCCGACACCCGCCAACACCCGCTGACGCGCCCTGA
CGGGCTTGTCTGCTCCCGGCATCCGCTTACAGACAAGCTGTGACCGTCTCCGGGAGCTGCATGTGTCAGA
GGTTTTCACCGTCATCACCGAAACGCGCGAGGCAGCAGATCAATTCGCGCGCGAAGGCGAAGCGGCATGC
ATTTACGTTGACACCATCGAATGGTGCAAAACCTTTCGCGGTATGGCATGATAGCGCCCGGAAGAGAGTC
AATTCAGGGTGGTGAATGTGAAACCAGTAACGTTATACGATGTCGCAGAGTATGCCGGTGTCTCTTATCA
GACCGTTTCCCGCGTGGTGAACCAGGCCAGCCACGTTTCTGCGAAAACGCGGGAAAAAGTGGAAGCGGCG
ATGGCGGAGCTGAATTACATTCCCAACCGCGTGGCACAACAACTGGCGGGCAAACAGTCGTTGCTGATTG
GCGTTGCCACCTCCAGTCTGGCCCTGCACGCGCCGTCGCAAATTGTCGCGGCGATTAAATCTCGCGCCGA
TCAACTGGGTGCCAGCGTGGTGGTGTCGATGGTAGAACGAAGCGGCGTCGAAGCCTGTAAAGCGGCGGTG
CACAATCTTCTCGCGCAACGCGTCAGTGGGCTGATCATTAACTATCCGCTGGATGACCAGGATGCCATTG
CTGTGGAAGCTGCCTGCACTAATGTTCCGGCGTTATTTCTTGATGTCTCTGACCAGACACCCATCAACAG
TATTATTTTCTCCCATGAAGACGGTACGCGACTGGGCGTGGAGCATCTGGTCGCATTGGGTCACCAGCAA
ATCGCGCTGTTAGCGGGCCCATTAAGTTCTGTCTCGGCGCGTCTGCGTCTGGCTGGCTGGCATAAATATC
TCACTCGCAATCAAATTCAGCCGATAGCGGAACGGGAAGGCGACTGGAGTGCCATGTCCGGTTTTCAACA
AACCATGCAAATGCTGAATGAGGGCATCGTTCCCACTGCGATGCTGGTTGCCAACGATCAGATGGCGCTG
GGCGCAATGCGCGCCATTACCGAGTCCGGGCTGCGCGTTGGTGCGGATATCTCGGTAGTGGGATACGACG
ATACCGAAGACAGCTCATGTTATATCCCGCCGTCAACCACCATCAAACAGGATTTTCGCCTGCTGGGGCA
AACCAGCGTGGACCGCTTGCTGCAACTCTCTCAGGGCCAGGCGGTGAAGGGCAATCAGCTGTTGCCCGTC
TCACTGGTGAAAAGAAAAACCACCCTGGCGCCCAATACGCAAACCGCCTCTCCCCGCGCGTTGGCCGATT
CATTAATGCAGCTGGCACGACAGGTTTCCCGACTGGAAAGCGGGCAGTGA
Features (pLannotate 1.2.2; 17 found; start..end, strand, type, name):
     42..59      +  promoter       tet promoter (fragment): E. coli promoter for tetracycline efflux protein gene
     55..156     -  CDS            yciV (fragment): RNAAM_ECOLI - Also known as trpH From Escherichia coli (strain K12).
    232..261     +  promoter       trc promoter: strong E. coli promoter; hybrid between the trp and lac UV5 promoters
    269..285     +  protein_bind   lac operator: The lac repressor binds to the lac operator to inhibit transcription in E. coli. This inhibition can be relieved by adding lactose or isopropyl-β-D-thiogalactopyranoside (IPTG). lac repressor encoded by lacI
    344..1531    +  CDS            MVD1: MVD1_YEAST - Also known as ERG19, MPD. Experimental evidence at protein level: Swiss-Prot protein existence level 1. From Saccharomyces cerevisiae (strain ATCC 204508 / S288c) (Baker's yeast).
   1561..2010    +  CDS            nudB: NUDB_ECOLI - Also known as ntpA. Experimental evidence at protein level: Swiss-Prot protein existence level 1. Catalyzes the hydrolysis of dihydroneopterin triphosphate to dihydroneopterin monophosphate and pyrophosphate. Required for efficient folate biosynthesis. Can also hydrolyze nucleoside triphosphates with a preference for dATP. From Escherichia coli (strain K12).
   2032..2049    +  misc_feature   MCS (fragment): pUC18/19 multiple cloning site
   2133..2248    +  ncRNA          5S rRNA: Accession: RF00001 - 5S ribosomal RNA
   2252..2338    +  terminator     rrnB T1 terminator: Escherichia coli rrnB; transcription terminator T1 from the E. coli rrnB gene
   2430..2457    +  terminator     rrnB T2 terminator: transcription terminator T2 from the E. coli rrnB gene
   2477..2568    +  promoter       AmpR promoter: bla
   2569..3429    +  CDS            AmpR: β-lactamase; bla; confers resistance to ampicillin, carbenicillin, and related antibiotics
   3600..4188    +  rep_origin     ori: high-copy-number ColE1/pMB1/pBR322/pUC origin of replication
   4374..4514    -  misc_feature   bom: basis of mobility region from pBR322
   4616..4656    -  CDS            rop (fragment): Rop protein, which maintains plasmids at low copy number; rop
   4700..4777    +  promoter       lacIq promoter: lacI (mutant); In the lacIq allele, a single base change in the promoter boosts expression of the lacI gene about 10-fold.
   4778..5860    +  CDS            lacI: lac repressor; lacI; The lac repressor binds to the lac operator to inhibit transcription in E. coli. This inhibition can be relieved by adding lactose or isopropyl-β-D-thiogalactopyranoside (IPTG).
