[The description below was written by a language model from this plasmid's Addgene catalogue record and pLannotate feature annotations shown in this document.]
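Description:
JBEI-9348 is a bacterial expression plasmid built on the pTrc99a backbone and intended for metabolic engineering of E. coli toward isopentenol production. It replicates from a high-copy ColE1/pMB1-type origin, with an adjacent pBR322 bom region and only a fragment of rop, and is selected through the β-lactamase (AmpR) gene, which confers ampicillin resistance. The plasmid also carries lacI under the lacIq promoter, so it supplies its own elevated level of lac repressor.

The payload is a two-gene cassette, PMD-NudB, placed downstream of the trc promoter and a lac operator. The trc promoter is a strong trp/lac UV5 hybrid. The plasmid-encoded repressor holds transcription off, and IPTG or lactose induces it. The first open reading frame matches Saccharomyces cerevisiae MVD1 (ERG19), the mevalonate diphosphate decarboxylase, which the record calls PMD. The second, a short distance downstream on the same strand, is E. coli nudB, a Nudix-family hydrolase. No separate promoter is annotated between them, which is consistent with the two genes being co-transcribed as an operon. Transcription ends at the rrnB T1 and T2 terminators, preceded by the 5S rRNA segment typical of this backbone. A remnant of the pUC-type multiple cloning site lies after nudB. The cloning sites used are not recorded. Short fragments annotated upstream of the promoter (tet promoter, yciV) appear to be backbone remnants rather than functional elements.

The record gives the purpose only as isopentenol production, and the associated publication concerns mevalonate pathways that bypass isopentenyl diphosphate. A decarboxylase paired with a phosphatase-type hydrolase fits the late steps of such a route. The upstream mevalonate pathway enzymes are not on this plasmid and would presumably have to be supplied from elsewhere.
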