Addgene plasmid #84981: JBEI-9348
Purpose: Isopentenol production
Depositing lab: Taek Soon Lee. Depositing organization: Lawrence Berkeley National Laboratory. Publication: Isopentenyl diphosphate (IPP)-bypass mevalonate pathways for isopentenol production. Kang A, George KW, Wang G, Baidoo E, Keasling JD, Lee TS. Metab Eng. 2016 Mar;34:25-35. doi: 10.1016/j.ymben.2015.12.002. Epub 2015 Dec 17. PubMed 26708516.
Backbone
  Vector backbone: pTrc99a
  Vector type: Bacterial Expression
Growth in bacteria
  Bacterial resistance: Ampicillin, 100 μg/mL
  Growth temperature: 37°C
  Growth strain: DH5alpha
  Copy number: High Copy
Gene/Insert
  Gene/Insert name: PMD-NudB
  Species: S. cerevisiae (budding yeast)
  Promoter: trc promoter
  Cloning method: Restriction Enzyme; 5′ cloning site unknown (unknown if destroyed); 3′ cloning site unknown (unknown if destroyed)
  Sequencing primers: 5′ M13_pUC_rev; 3′ rrnB-T1-term-Rev
Terms and licenses: Academic/Nonprofit Terms; Industry Terms: Not Available to Industry
How to cite: JBEI-9348 was a gift from Taek Soon Lee (Addgene plasmid # 84981 ; http://n2t.net/addgene:84981 ; RRID:Addgene_84981)
