>Addgene plasmid #84981 | JBEI-9348 | addgene partial sequence | sequence record 167713 | M13pUC-Rev 5'-AGCGGATAACAATTTCACACAGG-3'
CTTTTAAGAAGGAGATATACATATGACCGTTTACACAGCATCCGTTACCGCACCCGTCAACATCGCAACC
CTTAAGTATTGGGGGAAAAGGGACACGAAGTTGAATCTGCCCACCAATTCGTCCATATCAGTGACTTTAT
CGCAAGATGACCTCAGAACGTTGACCTCTGCGGCTACTGCACCTGAGTTTGAACGCGACACTTTGTGGTT
AAATGGAGAACCACACAGCATCGACAATGAAAGAACTCAAAATTGTCTGCGCGACCTACGCCAATTAAGA
AAGGAAATGGAATCGAAGGACGCCTCATTGCCCACATTATCTCAATGGAAACTCCACATTGTCTCCGAAA
ATAACTTTCCTACAGCAGCTGGTTTAGCTTCCTCCGCTGCTGGCTTTGCTGCATTGGTCTCTGCAATTGC
TAAGTTATACCAATTACCACAGTCAACTTCAGAAATATCTAGAATAGCAAGAAAGGGGTCTGGTTCAGCT
TGTAGATCGTTGTTTGGCGGATACGTGGCCTGGGAAATGGGAAAAGCTGAAGATGGTCATGATTCCATGG
CAGTACAAATCGCAGACAGCTCTGACTGGCCTCAGATGAAAGCTTGTGTCCTAGTTGTCAGCGATATTAA
AAAGGATGTGAGTTCCACTCAGGGTATGCAATTGACCGTGGCAACCTCCGAACTATTTAAAGAAAGAATT
GAACATGTCGTACCAAAGAGATTTGAAGTCATGCGTAAAGCCATTGTTGAAAAAGATTTCGCCACCTTTG
CAAAGGAAACAATGATGGATTCCAACTCTTTCCATGCCACATGTTTGGACTCTTTCCCTCCAATATTCTA
CATGAATGACACTTCCAAGCGTATCATCAGTTGGTGCCACACCATTAATCAGTTTTACGGAGAAACAATC
GTTGCATACACGTTTGATGCAGGTCCAAATGCTGTGTTGTACTACTTAGCTGAAAATGAGTCGAAACTCT
TTGCATTTATCTATAAATTGTTTGGCTCTGTTCCTGGATGGGAC
