>Addgene plasmid #84981 | JBEI-9348 | addgene partial sequence | sequence record 167714 | pBAD-R 5'-GATTTAATCTGTATCAGG-3'
GCCAAGCTTGCATGCCTGCAGTTACTCGAGTTTGGATCCTCAGGCAGCGTTAATTACAAACTGTTCAATC
GCCTGCCGGTTGCTCCAGGACTTAGTGAGCGCCGCCGCAGCAGGCGCATCAAGCCACTTGTAAGCCAGAT
GTTCAGTGAAAACGATCTGCCGCTCGTGCGGAAGCGCAAGACAGAACCATGATTCCGTATTACGCGTCAC
GCCCGGCGCATAGCGATGACGTAAATGTGAAAAAATTTCAAACTCTACCGTGCGCTGACAGTCAATTAAG
GTCAGTTGTTCAGCGACAACATCAATGGTGACCTCTTCCTTTACTTCGCGCATGGCAGCTTGCGGCGCGG
TTTCACCCTCTTCCACGCTGCCGGTTACCGACTGCCAGAAATCGGGATCGTCACGCCGCTGCAACATCAG
CACCCGTTTCGTATCTTGTGCGTAGATGACCACTAAGATCGAAACGGGACGCTTATACACTTTATCCTCC
ATATGTATATCTCCTTCTTAAAAGATCCTTATTCCTTTGGTAGACCAGTCTTTGCGTCAATCAAAGATTC
GTTTGTTTCTTGTGGGCCTGAACCGACTTGAGTTAAAATCACTCTGGCAACATCCTTTTGCAACTCAAGA
TCCAATTCACGTGCAGTAAAGTTAGATGATTCAAATTGATGGTTGAAAGCCTCAAGCTGCTCAGTAGTAA
ATTTCTTGTCCCATCCAGGAACAGAGCCAAACAATTTATAGATAAATGCAAAGAGTTTCGACTCATTTTC
AGCTAAGTAGTACAACACAGCATTTGGACCTGCATCAAACGTGTATGCAACGATTGTTTCTCCGTAAAAC
TGATTAATGGTGTGGCACCAACTGATGATACGCTTGGAAGTGTCATTCATGTAGAATATTGGAGGGAAAG
AGTCCAAACATGTGGCATGGAAAGAGTTGGAATCCATCATTGTTTCCTTTGCAAAGGTGGCGAAATCTTT
TTCAACA
